Addgene plasmid #15516: pS1-ISH
Depositing lab: Peter Mombaerts. Depositing organization: Rockefeller University. Publication: Local and cis Effects of the H Element on Expression of Odorant Receptor Genes in Mouse. Fuss SH, Omura M, Mombaerts P. Cell. 2007 Jul 27. 130(2):373-84. 10.1016/j.cell.2007.06.023 PubMed 17662950.
Backbone
  Vector backbone: pGEM-T Easy
  Backbone manufacturer: Promega
  Backbone size w/o insert (bp): 3015
  Vector type: for riboprobe, in situ hybridization
Growth in bacteria
  Bacterial resistance: Ampicillin, 100 μg/mL
  Growth temperature: 37°C
  Growth strain: DH5alpha
  Copy number: High Copy
Gene/Insert
  Gene/Insert name: S1 (alt names: MOR106-1; Olfr749)
  Species: M. musculus (mouse)
  Insert size (bp): 911
  GenBank ID: AF121972
  Entrez Gene: Olfr749 (a.k.a. Ors1, ORL461, MOR106-1)
  Cloning method: Restriction Enzyme
  Sequencing primers: 5′ T7; 3′ SP6
Terms and licenses: Academic/Nonprofit Terms; Industry Terms: Not Available to Industry
How to cite: pS1-ISH was a gift from Peter Mombaerts (Addgene plasmid # 15516 ; http://n2t.net/addgene:15516 ; RRID:Addgene_15516)
