[The description below was written by a language model from this plasmid's Addgene catalogue record.]
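Description:
pS1-ISH is a riboprobe template plasmid built on the pGEM-T Easy backbone, a small, high-copy bacterial cloning vector of about 3 kb. It is propagated in E. coli under ampicillin selection. It is not an expression vector for any cell type: its catalogued purpose is to produce labelled RNA probes for in situ hybridization by in vitro transcription.

The insert is a 911 bp fragment of the mouse odorant receptor gene S1, also known as MOR106-1 or Olfr749, introduced by restriction enzyme cloning. The record lists T7 and SP6 as the 5′ and 3′ sequencing primers, which matches the standard pGEM-T Easy design, where opposing T7 and SP6 phage RNA polymerase promoters flank the cloning site. With this layout, one promoter transcribes the antisense strand, giving the probe that detects the receptor mRNA, and the other transcribes the sense strand, usually used as a negative control. The record does not say which promoter yields which strand beyond the primer assignment. It also does not say which part of the gene the fragment covers, and no feature table is provided, so other backbone elements cannot be confirmed.

The associated study examined how the H element affects odorant receptor gene expression in mouse. In that context, the plasmid would most plausibly be used to detect olfactory sensory neurons expressing S1 in tissue sections. Because each such neuron typically expresses a single odorant receptor gene, receptor-specific probes like this one allow the cells that have chosen a given receptor to be counted and mapped.
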