>Addgene plasmid #15516 | pS1-ISH | depositor partial sequence | sequence record 8304 | Author sequence
AGATGCCATGAACAGATCAGCAGCACATGTAACCGAATTTGTTCTCTTGGGATTTCCTGGTTCCTGGAAG
ATACAGATTTTCCTCTTCGTGTTGTTTTTGGTGTTTTATGTCTTGACATTGTTGGGAAATGGAGCCATCA
TCTGTGCAGTAAGATGTGACTCACGTCTACATACCCCCATGTACTTCCTCCTGGGAAATTTTTCCTTCCT
TGAAATCTGGTATGTTTCCTCCACTATTCCTAACATACTAGCCAACATTCTGTCTAAGACCAAGGCCATC
TCATTTTCAGGGTGCTTCCTGCAGTTCTATTTCTTCTTTTCACTGGGTACAACTGAATGTCTCTTCCTGG
CAGTAATGGCTTATGATAGGTACCTGGCCATTTGCCGCCCATTACATTACCCTACTATCATGACTAGGAG
GCTGTGTTGCATTCTGGTATCCTCATGCTGGCTCATTGGATTTCTTGGGTACCCAATCCCTATCTTCTCC
ATTTCCCAGCTTCCCTTCTGTGGTTCTAATATCATTGATCACTTCCTCTGTGACATGGACCCATTGATGG
CTTTGTCCTGTGCCCCAGCTCCTATTACTGAATTTATTTTTTATGCCCAAAGTTCCTTTGTCCTCTTTTT
CACTATTGCATACATTCTTCGGTCCTATATTTTGTTGCTCAGGGCTGTTTTTCAGGTTCCTTCTGCAGCT
GGCCGACGAAAAGCCTTCTCTACCTGTGGTTCCCATTTAGTTGTGGTGTCACTCTTCTATGGTACAGTAA
TGGTAATGTATGTGAGTCCTACATATGGCATTCCAATTTTGATGCAGAAGATCCTTACACTTGTATACTC
TGTAATGACTCCTCTCTTTAATCCTCTGATTTATAGCCTTCGTAACAAGGACATGAAACTTGCTCTGAGA
AA
