>Addgene plasmid #15516 | pS1-ISH | addgene partial sequence | sequence record 21999 | 15516 with M13F
GCATGGCTCCCGGCCGCCATGGCGGCCGCGGGAATTCGATTAGATGCCATGAACAGATCAGCAGCACATG
TAACTGAATTTGTTCTCTTGGGATTTCCTGGTTCCTGGAAGATACAGATTTTCCTCTTCGTGTTGTTTTT
GGTGTTTTATGTCTTGACATTGTTGGGAAATGGAGCCATCATCTGTGCAGTAAGATGTGACTCACGTCTA
CATACCCCCATGTACTTCCTCCTGGGAAATTTTGCCTTCCTTGAAATCTGGTATGTTTCCTCCACTATTC
CTAACATACTAGCCAACATTCTGTCTAAGACCAAGGCCATCTCATTTTCAGGGTGCTTCCTGCAGTTCTA
TTTCTTCTTTTCACTGGGTACAACTGAATGTCTCTTCCTGGCAGTAATGGCTTATGATAGGTACCTGGCC
ATTTGCCGCCCATTACATTACCCTACTATCATGACTAGGAGGCTGTGTTGCATTCTGGTATCCTCATGCT
GGCTCATTGGATTTCTTGGGTACCCAATCCCTATCTTCTCCATTTCCCAGCTTCCCTTCTGTGGTTCTAA
TATCATTGATCACTTCCTCTGTGACATGGACCCATTGATGGCTTTGTCCTGTGCCCCAGCTCCTATTACT
GAATTTATTTTTTATGCCCAAAGTTCCTTTGTCCTCTTTTTCACTATTGCATACATTCTTCGGTCCTATA
TTTTGTTGCTCAAGGCTATTTTTCAGGTTCCTTCTGCAGCTGGGCGACGAAAGGCCTTCTCTACCTGTGG
TTCCCAT
