>Addgene plasmid #15516 | pS1-ISH | addgene partial sequence | sequence record 22000 | 15516 with M13R
TCAAGCTATGCATCCAACGCGTTGGGAGCTCTCCCATATGGTCGACCTGCAGGCGGCCGCGAATTCACTA
GTGATTTTTCTCAGAGCAAGTTTCATGTCCTTGTTACGAAGGCTATAAATCAGAGGATTAAAGAGAGGAG
TCATTACAGAGTATACAAGTGTAAGGATCTTCTGCATCAAAGTTGAAATGCCATATGTAGGACTCATGTA
CATTATCATTACTGTCCCATAGAAGAGTGACACCACAACTAAATGGGAACCACAGGTAGAGAAGGCCTTT
CGTCGGCCAGCTGCAGAAGGAACCTGAAAAATAGCCTTGAGCAACAAAATATAGGACCGAAGAATGTATG
CAATAGTGAAAAAGAGGACAAAGGAACTTTGGGCATAAAAAATAAATTCAGTAATAGGAGCTGGGGCACA
GGACAAAGCCATCAATGGGTCCATGTCACAGAGGAAGTGATCAATGATATTAGAACCACAGAAGGGAAGC
TGGGAAATGGAGAAGATAGGGATTGGGTACCCAAGAAATCCAATGAGCCAGCATGAGGATACCAGAATGC
AACACAGCCTCCTAGTCATGATAGTAGGGTAATGTAATGGGCGGCAAATGGCCAGGTACCTATCATAAGC
CATTACTGCCAGGAAGAGACATTCAGTTGTACCCAGTGAAAAGAAGAAATAGAACTGCAGGAAGCACCCT
GAAAATGAGATGGCCTTGGTCTTAGACAGAATGTTGGCTAGTATGTTAGGAAT
